Addgene plasmid #185559: CAG-RARa-VP16
Purpose: Ubiquitous expression of constitutively active Retinoic Acid Receptor alpha
Depositing lab: Connie Cepko. Publication: Retinoic acid signaling mediates peripheral cone photoreceptor survival in a mouse model of retina degeneration. Amamoto R, Wallick GK, Cepko CL. Elife. 2022 Mar 22;11. pii: 76389. doi: 10.7554/eLife.76389. PubMed 35315776.
Backbone
  Vector backbone: pCAGEN
  Vector type: Mammalian Expression
Growth in bacteria
  Bacterial resistance: Ampicillin, 100 μg/mL
  Growth temperature: 37°C
  Growth strain: DH5alpha
  Copy number: High Copy
Gene/Insert
  Gene/Insert name: RARa-VP16
  Species: M. musculus (mouse)
  Entrez Gene: Rara (a.k.a. Nr1b1, RAR, RARalpha1)
  Promoter: CAG
  Tag / fusion protein: VP16 (C terminal on insert)
  Cloning method: Gibson Cloning
  Sequencing primers: 5′ taggcagcctgcacctgaggagtgcgcctacccaccg; 3′ gtgctgtctcatcattttggcaaaggccaccatggccag
Terms and licenses: Academic/Nonprofit Terms; Industry Terms: Not Available to Industry
How to cite: CAG-RARa-VP16 was a gift from Connie Cepko (Addgene plasmid # 185559 ; http://n2t.net/addgene:185559 ; RRID:Addgene_185559)
