[The description below was written by a language model from this plasmid's Addgene catalogue record and pLannotate feature annotations shown in this document.]
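Description:
CAG-RARa-VP16 is a mammalian expression plasmid built on the pCAGEN backbone for ubiquitous expression of a constitutively active form of mouse retinoic acid receptor alpha (Rara). It is propagated in E. coli as a high-copy plasmid through a ColE1/pUC-type origin and selected with ampicillin via the β-lactamase gene and its own promoter. The backbone also carries remnants of the lac promoter/operator region and short lacI fragments, along with an SV40 origin of replication and an SV40 polyadenylation signal. No mammalian selection marker is annotated.

Expression is driven by the composite CAG promoter. In the annotated sequence it appears as the CMV immediate-early enhancer, the chicken β-actin promoter (split across the numbering origin of the circular map) and the chimeric chicken β-actin/rabbit β-globin intron. Together these elements give strong, broadly active transcription in mammalian cells. Downstream lies the Rara coding sequence, followed on the same strand by the herpes simplex virus VP16 transcriptional activation domain, recorded as a C-terminal fusion. The transcript ends in rabbit β-globin 3′ sequence; the short fragment annotated as HBB probably reflects residual globin exon sequence from the pCAGEN cassette rather than a designed part of the fusion. Normally, unliganded RAR/RXR heterodimers do not activate retinoic acid response elements. Attaching the potent VP16 domain is intended to make the receptor activate its target genes regardless of ligand.

The construct therefore serves to switch on retinoic acid signalling in transfected cells, and the associated work concerned cone photoreceptor survival in a mouse model of retinal degeneration. The feature table comes from a sequence record labelled as a partial NGS result.
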