Features (pLannotate 1.2.2; 19 found; start..end, strand, type, name):
     12..132     +  promoter       chicken β-actin promoter (fragment): contains a 21-bp deletion relative to the standard chicken β-actin promoter
    133..1149    +  intron         chimeric intron: chimera between introns from chicken β-actin and rabbit β-globin
   1205..2590    +  CDS            Rara: RARA_MOUSE - Also known as Nr1b1. Experimental evidence at protein level: Swiss-Prot protein existence level 1. Receptor for retinoic acid (PubMed:17205979). Retinoic acid receptors bind as heterodimers to their target response elements in response to their ligands, all-trans or 9-cis retinoic acid, and regulate gene expression in various biological processes (PubMed:17205979). The RXR/RAR heterodimers bind to the retinoic acid response elements (RARE) composed of tandem 5'-AGGTCA-3' sites known as DR1-DR5 (PubMed:17205979). In the absence of ligand, the RXR-RAR heterodimers associate with a m
   2741..2974    +  CDS            VP16 AD: transcriptional activation domain of herpes simplex virus protein VP16 (Triezenberg et al., 1988; Cousens et al., 1989); UL48
   2982..3053    +  CDS            HBB (fragment): HBB_PONPY - Experimental evidence at transcript level: Swiss-Prot protein existence level 2. Involved in oxygen transport from the lung to the various peripheral tissues. From Pongo pygmaeus (Bornean orangutan).
   3124..3179    +  polyA_signal   β-globin poly(A) signal: rabbit β-globin polyadenylation signal (Gil and Proudfoot, 1987)
   3564..3580    -  protein_bind   lac operator: The lac repressor binds to the lac operator to inhibit transcription in E. coli. This inhibition can be relieved by adding lactose or isopropyl-β-D-thiogalactopyranoside (IPTG). lac repressor encoded by lacI
   3588..3618    -  promoter       lac promoter: promoter for the E. coli lac operon
   3633..3654    -  protein_bind   CAP binding site: CAP binding activates transcription in the presence of cAMP. E. coli catabolite activator protein
   3667..3706    -  CDS            lacI (fragment): lac repressor; lacI; The lac repressor binds to the lac operator to inhibit transcription in E. coli. This inhibition can be relieved by adding lactose or isopropyl-β-D-thiogalactopyranoside (IPTG).
   3713..3735    +  promoter       SV40 promoter (fragment): SV40 enhancer and early promoter
   3759..3894    +  rep_origin     SV40 ori: SV40 origin of replication
   3914..4048    +  polyA_signal   SV40 poly(A) signal: SV40 polyadenylation signal
   4050..4104    -  CDS            lacI (fragment): lac repressor; lacI; The lac repressor binds to the lac operator to inhibit transcription in E. coli. This inhibition can be relieved by adding lactose or isopropyl-β-D-thiogalactopyranoside (IPTG).
   4287..4875    -  rep_origin     ori: high-copy-number ColE1/pMB1/pBR322/pUC origin of replication
   5046..5906    -  CDS            AmpR: β-lactamase; bla; confers resistance to ampicillin, carbenicillin, and related antibiotics
   5907..6011    -  promoter       AmpR promoter: bla
   6042..6421    +  enhancer       CMV enhancer: human cytomegalovirus immediate early enhancer
   6423..6538    +  promoter       chicken β-actin promoter (fragment): contains a 21-bp deletion relative to the standard chicken β-actin promoter
>Addgene plasmid #185559 | CAG-RARa-VP16 | addgene full sequence | sequence record 367126 | Addgene Partial NGS Result
NNNNNNNNNNNGGGCGGGGCGAGGCGGAGAGGTGCGGCGGCAGCCAATCAGAGCGGCGCGCTCCGAAAGT
TTCCTTTTATGGCGAGGCGGCGGCGGCGGCGGCCCTATAAAAAGCGAAGCGCGCGGCGGGCGGGAGTCGC
TGCGCGCTGCCTTCGCCCCGTGCCCCGCTCCGCCGCCGCCTCGCGCCGCCCGCCCCGGCTCTGACTGACC
GCGTTACTCCCACAGGTGAGCGGGCGGGACGGCCCTTCTCCTCCGGGCTGTAATTAGCGCTTGGTTTAAT
GACGGCTTGTTTCTTTTCTGTGGCTGCGTGAAAGCCTTGAGGGGCTCCGGGAGGGCCCTTTGTGCGGGGG
GAGCGGCTCGGGGGGTGCGTGCGTGTGTGTGTGCGTGGGGAGCGCCGCGTGCGGCTCCGCGCTGCCCGGC
GGCTGTGAGCGCTGCGGGCGCGGCGCGGGGCTTTGTGCGCTCCGCAGTGTGCGCGAGGGGAGCGCGGCCG
GGGGCGGTGCCCCGCGGTGCGGGGGGGGCTGCGAGGGGAACAAAGGCTGCGTGCGGGGTGTGTGCGTGGG
GGGGTGAGCAGGGGGTGTGGGCGCGTCGGTCGGGCTGCAACCCCCCCTGCACCCCCCTCCCCGAGTTGCT
GAGCACGGCCCGGCTTCGGGTGCGGGGCTCCGTACGGGGCGTGGCGCGGGGCTCGCCGTGCCGGGCGGGG
GGTGGCGGCAGGTGGGGGTGCCGGGCGGGGCGGGGCCGCCTCGGGCCGGGGAGGGCTCGGGGGAGGGGCG
CGGCGGCCCCCGGAGCGCCGGCGGCTGTCGAGGCGCGGCGAGCCGCAGCCATTGCCTTTTATGGTAATCG
TGCGAGAGGGCGCAGGGACTTCCTTTGTCCCAAATCTGTGCGGAGCCGAAATCTGGGAGGCGCCGCCGCA
CCCCCTCTAGCGGGCGCGGGGCGAAGCGGTGCGGCGCCGGCAGGAAGGAAATGGGCGGGGAGGGCCTTCG
TGCGTCGCCGCGCCGCCGTCCCCTTCTCCCTCTCCAGCCTCGGGGCTGTCCGCGGGGGGACGGCTGCCTT
CGGGGGGGACGGGGCAGGGCGGGGTTCGGCTTCTGGCGTGTGACCGGCGGCTCTAGAGCCTCTGCTAACC
ATGTTCATGCCTTCTTCTTTTTCCTACAGCTCCTGGGCAACGTGCTGGTTATTGTGCTGTCTCATCATTT
TGGCAAAGGCCACCATGGCCAGCAATAGCAGTTCCTGCCCAACACCTGGGGGCGGGCACCTCAATGGGTA
CCCAGTACCCCCCTACGCCTTCTTCTTTCCCCCTATGCTGGGTGGACTCTCCCCACCCGGCGCTCTCACC
AGCCTCCAGCACCAGCTTCCAGTCAGTGGTTACAGCACACCGTCCCCAGCCACCATCGAGACCCAGAGCA
GCAGTTCCGAAGAGATAGTACCCAGCCCTCCCTCACCACCGCCCCTGCCCCGCATCTACAAGCCTTGCTT
TGTTTGTCAAGACAAATCATCCGGCTACCACTATGGGGTCAGCGCCTGTGAGGGCTGTAAGGGCTTCTTC
CGACGAAGCATCCAGAAGAACATGGTGTATACGTGTCACCGGGACAAGAACTGCATCATCAACAAGGTGA
CCCGGAACCGCTGCCAGTACTGCCGGCTGCAGAAATGTTTCGACGTGGGCATGTCCAAGGAGTCGGTGCG
AAACGATCGAAACAAAAAGAAGAAAGAGGCACCCAAGCCCGAGTGCTCAGAGAGCTACACGCTGACGCCT
GAGGTGGGCGAGCTCATTGAGAAGGTTCGCAAAGCGCACCAGGAGACCTTCCCGGCCCTCTGCCAGCTGG
GCAAGTACACTACGAACAACAGCTCAGAACAACGAGTCTCCCTGGACATTGACCTCTGGGACAAGTTCAG
TGAACTCTCCACCAAGTGCATCATTAAGACTGTGGAGTTCGCCAAGCAGCTTCCCGGCTTCACCACCCTC
ACCATCGCCGACCAGATCACCCTCCTCAAGGCTGCCTGCCTGGATATCCTGATTCTGCGAATCTGCACGC
GGTACACGCCTGAGCAAGACACAATGACCTTCTCAGATGGACTGACCCTGAACCGGACTCAGATGCACAA
CGCTGGCTTTGGCCCCCTCACCGACTTGGTCTTTGCCTTCGCCAACCAGCTGCTGCCCCTGGAGATGGAC
GATGCTGAGACTGGACTGCTCAGTGCCATCTGCCTCATCTGTGGAGACCGACAGGACCTGGAGCAGCCAG
ACAAGGTGGACATGCTGCAAGAGCCGCTGCTGGAAGCACTGAAAGTCTACGTCCGGAAACGGAGGCCCAG
CCGACCCCACATGTTCCCCAAGATGCTGATGAAGATCACAGACCTTCGGAGCATCAGCGCCAAGGGAGCT
GAACGGGTGATCACATTGAAGATGGAGATCCCAGGCTCCATGCCACCGCTGATCCAGGAAATGCTGGAGA
ACTCTGAGGGCTTGGACACTCTAAGCGGACAGTCGGGGGGCGGAACACGAGATGGGGGTGGCCTGGCCCC
CCCTCCGGGTAGCTGTAGCCCCAGCCTCAGTCCCAGCTCCCACAGAAGCAGCCCAGCCACCCAATCCCCA
GGACCGGTCCGCGCGCGTACGAAAAACAATTACGGGTCTACCATCGAGGGCCTGCTCGATCTCCCGGACG
ACGACGCCCCCGAAGAGGCGGGGCTGGCGGCTCCGCGCCTGTCCTTTCTCCCCGCGGGACACACGCGCAG
ACTGTCGACGGCCCCCCCGACCGATGTCAGCCTGGGGGACGAGCTCCACTTAGACGGCGAGGACGTGGCG
ATGGCGCATGCCGACGCGCTAGACGATTTCGATCTGGACATGTTGGGGGACGGGGATTCCCCGGGTCCGG
GATTTACCCCCCACGACTCCGCCCCCTACGGCGCTCTGGATATGGCCGACTTCGAGTTTGAGCAGATGTT
TACCGATGCCCTTGGAATTGACGAGTACGGTGGGTAGGCGCACTCCTCAGGTGCAGGCTGCCTATCAGAA
GGTGGTGGCTGGTGTGGCCAATGCCCTGGCTCACAAATACCACTGAGATCTTTTTCCCTCTGCCAAAAAT
TATGGGGACATCATGAAGCCCCTTGAGCATCTGACTTCTGGCTAATAAAGGAAATTTATTTTCATTGCAA
TAGTGTGTTGGAATTTTTTGTGTCTCTCACTCGGAAGGACATATGGGAGGGCAAATCATTTAAAACATCA
GAATGAGTATTTGGTTTAGAGTTTGGCAACATATGCCCATATGCTGGCTGCCATGAACAAAGGTTGGCTA
TAAAGAGGTCATCAGTATATGAAACAGCCCCCTGCTGTCCATTCCTTATTCCATAGAAAAGCCTTGACTT
GAGGTTAGATTTTTTTTATATTTTGTTTTGTGTTATTTTTTTCTTTAACATCCCTAAAATTTTCCTTACA
TGTTTTACTAGCCAGATTTTTCCTCCTCTCCTGACTACTCCCAGTCATAGCTGTCCCTCTTCTCTTATGG
AGATCCCTCGACCTGCAGCCCAAGCTTGGCGTAATCATGGTCATAGCTGTTTCCTGTGTGAAATTGTTAT
CCGCTCACAATTCCACACAACATACGAGCCGGAAGCATAAAGTGTAAAGCCTGGGGTGCCTAATGAGTGA
GCTAACTCACATTAATTGCGTTGCGCTCACTGCCCGCTTTCCAGTCGGGAAACCTGTCGTGCCAGCGGAT
CCGCATCTCAATTAGTCAGCAACCATAGTCCCGCCCCTAACTCCGCCCATCCCGCCCCTAACTCCGCCCA
GTTCCGCCCATTCTCCGCCCCATGGCTGACTAATTTTTTTTATTTATGCAGAGGCCGAGGCCGCCTCGGC
CTCTGAGCTATTCCAGAAGTAGTGAGGAGGCTTTTTTGGAGGCCTAGGCTTTTGCAAAAAGCTAACTTGT
TTATTGCAGCTTATAATGGTTACAAATAAAGCAATAGCATCACAAATTTCACAAATAAAGCATTTTTTTC
ACTGCATTCTAGTTGTGGTTTGTCCAAACTCATCAATGTATCTTATCATGTCTGGATCCGCTGCATTAAT
GAATCGGCCAACGCGCGGGGAGAGGCGGTTTGCGTATTGGGCGCTCTTCCGCTTCCTCGCTCACTGACTC
GCTGCGCTCGGTCGTTCGGCTGCGGCGAGCGGTATCAGCTCACTCAAAGGCGGTAATACGGTTATCCACA
GAATCAGGGGATAACGCAGGAAAGAACATGTGAGCAAAAGGCCAGCAAAAGGCCAGGAACCGTAAAAAGG
CCGCGTTGCTGGCGTTTTTCCATAGGCTCCGCCCCCCTGACGAGCATCACAAAAATCGACGCTCAAGTCA
GAGGTGGCGAAACCCGACAGGACTATAAAGATACCAGGCGTTTCCCCCTGGAAGCTCCCTCGTGCGCTCT
CCTGTTCCGACCCTGCCGCTTACCGGATACCTGTCCGCCTTTCTCCCTTCGGGAAGCGTGGCGCTTTCTC
ATAGCTCACGCTGTAGGTATCTCAGTTCGGTGTAGGTCGTTCGCTCCAAGCTGGGCTGTGTGCACGAACC
CCCCGTTCAGCCCGACCGCTGCGCCTTATCCGGTAACTATCGTCTTGAGTCCAACCCGGTAAGACACGAC
TTATCGCCACTGGCAGCAGCCACTGGTAACAGGATTAGCAGAGCGAGGTATGTAGGCGGTGCTACAGAGT
TCTTGAAGTGGTGGCCTAACTACGGCTACACTAGAAGAACAGTATTTGGTATCTGCGCTCTGCTGAAGCC
AGTTACCTTCGGAAAAAGAGTTGGTAGCTCTTGATCCGGCAAACAAACCACCGCTGGTAGCGGTGGTTTT
TTTGTTTGCAAGCAGCAGATTACGCGCAGAAAAAAAGGATCTCAAGAAGATCCTTTGATCTTTTCTACGG
GGTCTGACGCTCAGTGGAACGAAAACTCACGTTAAGGGATTTTGGTCATGAGATTATCAAAAAGGATCTT
CACCTAGATCCTTTTAAATTAAAAATGAAGTTTTAAATCAATCTAAAGTATATATGAGTAAACTTGGTCT
GACAGTTACCAATGCTTAATCAGTGAGGCACCTATCTCAGCGATCTGTCTATTTCGTTCATCCATAGTTG
CCTGACTCCCCGTCGTGTAGATAACTACGATACGGGAGGGCTTACCATCTGGCCCCAGTGCTGCAATGAT
ACCGCGAGACCCACGCTCACCGGCTCCAGATTTATCAGCAATAAACCAGCCAGCCGGAAGGGCCGAGCGC
AGAAGTGGTCCTGCAACTTTATCCGCCTCCATCCAGTCTATTAATTGTTGCCGGGAAGCTAGAGTAAGTA
GTTCGCCAGTTAATAGTTTGCGCAACGTTGTTGCCATTGCTACAGGCATCGTGGTGTCACGCTCGTCGTT
TGGTATGGCTTCATTCAGCTCCGGTTCCCAACGATCAAGGCGAGTTACATGATCCCCCATGTTGTGCAAA
AAAGCGGTTAGCTCCTTCGGTCCTCCGATCGTTGTCAGAAGTAAGTTGGCCGCAGTGTTATCACTCATGG
TTATGGCAGCACTGCATAATTCTCTTACTGTCATGCCATCCGTAAGATGCTTTTCTGTGACTGGTGAGTA
CTCAACCAAGTCATTCTGAGAATAGTGTATGCGGCGACCGAGTTGCTCTTGCCCGGCGTCAATACGGGAT
AATACCGCGCCACATAGCAGAACTTTAAAAGTGCTCATCATTGGAAAACGTTCTTCGGGGCGAAAACTCT
CAAGGATCTTACCGCTGTTGAGATCCAGTTCGATGTAACCCACTCGTGCACCCAACTGATCTTCAGCATC
TTTTACTTTCACCAGCGTTTCTGGGTGAGCAAAAACAGGAAGGCAAAATGCCGCAAAAAAGGGAATAAGG
GCGACACGGAAATGTTGAATACTCATACTCTTCCTTTTTCAATATTATTGAAGCATTTATCAGGGTTATT
GTCTCATGAGCGGATACATATTTGAATGTATTTAGAAAAATAAACAAATAGGGGTTCCGCGCACATTTCC
CCGAAAAGTGCCACCTGGGTCGACATTGATTATTGACTAGTTATTAATAGTAATCAATTACGGGGTCATT
AGTTCATAGCCCATATATGGAGTTCCGCGTTACATAACTTACGGTAAATGGCCCGCCTGGCTGACCGCCC
AACGACCCCCGCCCATTGACGTCAATAATGACGTATGTTCCCATAGTAACGCCAATAGGGACTTTCCATT
GACGTCAATGGGTGGAGTATTTACGGTAAACTGCCCACTTGGCAGTACATCAAGTGTATCATATGCCAAG
TACGCCCCCTATTGACGTCAATGACGGTAAATGGCCCGCCTGGCATTATGCCCAGTACATGACCTTATGG
GACTTTCCTACTTGGCAGTACATCTACGTATTAGTCATCGCTATTACCATGGTCGAGGTGAGCCCCACGT
TCTGCTTCACTCTCCCCATCTCCCCCCCCTCCCCACCCCCAATTTTGTATTTATTTATTTTTTAATTATT
TTGTGCAGCGATGGGGGCGGGGGGGGGGN
